>Addgene plasmid #22907 | pAAV-hSyn-RFP | addgene full sequence | sequence record 129530 | Addgene NGS result
GTGGATAACCGTATTACCGCCTTTGAGTGAGCTGATACCGCTCGCCGCAGCCGAACGACCGAGCGCAGCG
AGTCAGTGAGCGAGCGAGCGCGCAGAGAGGGAGTGGCCAACTCCATCACTAGGGGTTCCTTGTAGTTAAT
GATTAACCCGCCATGCTACTTATCTACGTAGCCATGCTCTAGAGGATCCTTCGAAAAGCTTCTGCAGAGG
GCCCTGCGTATGAGTGCAAGTGGGTTTTAGGACCAGGATGAGGCGGGGTGGGGGTGCCTACCTGACGACC
GACCCCGACCCACTGGACAAGCACCCAACCCCCATTCCCCAAATTGCGCATCCCCTATCAGAGAGGGGGA
GGGGAAACAGGATGCGGCGAGGCGCGTGCGCACTGCCAGCTTCAGCACCGCGGACAGTGCCTTCGCCCCC
GCCTGGCGGCGCGCGCCACCGCCGCCTCAGCACTGAAGGCGCGCTGACGTCACTCGCCGGTCCCCCGCAA
ACTCCCCTTCCCGGCCACCTTGGTCGCGTCCGCGCCGCCGCCGGCCCAGCCGGACCGCACCACGCGAGGC
GCGAGATAGGGGGGCACGGGCGCGACCATCTGCGCTGCGGCGCCGGCGACTCAGCGCTGCCTCAGTCTGC
GGTGGGCAGCGGAGGAGTCGTGTCGTGCCTGAGAGCGCAGTCGAGGCGCGCCGAGCTCGGATCCTGAGAA
CTTCAGGGTGAGTCTATGGGACCCTTGATGTTTTCTTTCCCCTTCTTTTCTATGGTTAAGTTCATGTCAT
AGGAAGGGGAGAAGTAACAGGGTACACATATTGACCAAATCAGGGTAATTTTGCATTTGTAATTTTAAAA
AATGCTTTCTTCTTTTAATATACTTTTTTGTTTATCTTATTTCTAATACTTTCCCTAATCTCTTTCTTTC
AGGGCAATAATGATACAATGTATCATGCCTCTTTGCACCATTCTAAAGAATAACAGTGATAATTTCTGGG
TTAAGGCAATAGCAATATTTCTGCATATAAATATTTCTGCATATAAATTGTAACTGATGTAAGAGGTTTC
ATATTGCTAATAGCAGCTACAATCCAGCTACCATTCTGCTTTTATTTTATGGTTGGGATAAGGCTGGATT
ATTCTGAGTCCAAGCTAGGCCCTTTTGCTAATCATGTTCATACCTCTTATCTTCCTCCCACAGCTCCTGG
GCAACGTGCTGGTCTGTGTGCTGGCCCATCACTTTGGCAAAGCACGTGAATTCGAAGATCTGGCCGCCTC
GGCCTCTAGAACTAGTGGATCCCCCGGGCTGCAGGAATTCGATGCTACCGGTCGCCACCATGGCCTCCTC
CGAGGACGTCATCAAGGAGTTCATGCGCTTCAAGGTGCGCATGGAGGGCTCCGTGAACGGCCACGAGTTC
GAGATCGAGGGCGAGGGCGAGGGCCGCCCCTACGAGGGCACCCAGACCGCCAAGCTGAAGGTGACCAAGG
GCGGCCCCCTGCCCTTCGCCTGGGACATCCTGTCCCCCCAGTTCCAGTACGGCTCCAAGGTGTACGTGAA
GCACCCCGCCGACATCCCCGACTACAAGAAGCTGTCCTTCCCCGAGGGCTTCAAGTGGGAGCGCGTGATG
AACTTCGAGGACGGCGGCGTGGTGACCGTGACCCAGGACTCCTCCCTGCAGGACGGCTCCTTCATCTACA
AGGTGAAGTTCATCGGCGTGAACTTCCCCTCCGACGGCCCCGTAATGCAGAAGAAGACTATGGGCTGGGA
GGCCTCCACCGAGCGCCTGTACCCCCGCGACGGCGTGCTGAAGGGCGAGATCCACAAGGCCCTGAAGCTG
AAGGACGGCGGCCACTACCTGGTGGAGTTCAAGTCCATCTACATGGCCAAGAAGCCCGTGCAGCTGCCCG
GCTACTACTACGTGGACTCCAAGCTGGACATCACCTCCCACAACGAGGACTACACCATCGTGGAGCAGTA
CGAGCGCGCCGAGGGCCGCCACCACCTGTTCCTGTAGCGGCCAAATGAATTCCCAAACCGTACGGGAAAC
GGCCCTATTCTATAGTGTCACCTAAATGCTAGAGCTCGCTGATCAGCCTCGACTGTGCCTTCTAGTTGCC
AGCCATCTGTTGTTTGCCCCTCCCCCGTGCCTTCCTTGACCCTGGAAGGTGCCACTCCCACTGTCCTTTC
CTAATAAAATGAGGAAATTGCATCGCATTGTCTGAGTAGGTGTCATTCTATTCTGGGGGGTGGGGTGGGG
CAGGACAGCAAGGGGGAGGATTGGGAAGACAATAGCGCGGCCGCTCTAGAGCATGGCTACGTAGATAAGT
AGCATGGCGGGTTAATCATTAACTACAAGGAACCCCTAGTGATGGAGTTGGCCACTCCCTCTCTGCGCGC
TCGCTCGCTCACTGAGGCCGGGCGACCAAAGGTCGCCCGACGCCCGGGCTTTGCCCGGGCGGCCTCAGTG
AGCGAGCGAGCGCGCAGCTGGCGTAATAGCGAAGAGGCCCGCACCGATCGCCCTTCCCAACAGTTGCGCA
GCCTGAATGGCGAATGGCGATTCC
[38 nt withheld, positions 2545-2582]
C
[378 nt withheld, positions 2584-2961]
C
[91 nt withheld, positions 2963-3053]
A
[49 nt withheld, positions 3055-3103]
CCTTTGACGTTGGAGTCCACGTTCTTT
[37 nt withheld, positions 3131-3167]
ACCCTATCTCGGTCTATTCTTTTGATTTATAAGGGATTTTGCCGATTTCGGCCTATTGGTTAAAAAATGA
GCTGATTTAACAAAAATTTAACGCGAATTTTAACAAAATATTAACGCTTACAATTTAAATATTTGCTTAT
ACAATCT
[100 nt withheld, positions 3315-3414]
CTCAGGCAATGACCTGATAGCCTTTGTAG
[69 nt withheld, positions 3444-3512]
T
[44 nt withheld, positions 3514-3557]
ACCTACACATTACTCA
[44 nt withheld, positions 3574-3617]
TTGCGTTGAAATAAAGGCTTCTCCC
[83 nt withheld, positions 3643-3725]
TTCTTTGCCTTGCCTGTATGATTTATTGGATGTTGGAATCGCCTGATGCGGTATTTTCTCCTTACGCATC
TGTGCGGTATTTCACACCGCATATGGTGCACTCTCAGTACAATCTGCTCTGATGCCGCATAGTTAAGCCA
GCCCCGACACCCGCCAACACCCGCTGACGCGCCCTGACGGGCTTGTCTGCTCCCGGCATCCGCTTACAGA
CAAGCTGTGACCGTCTCCGGGAGCTGCATGTGTCAGAGGTTTTCACCGTCATCACCGAAACGCGCGAGAC
GAAAGGGCCTCGTGATACGCCTATTTTTATAGGTTAATGTCATGATAATAATGGTTTCTTAGACGTCAGG
TGGCACTTTTCGGGGAAATGTGCGCGGAACCCCTATTTGTTTATTTTTCTAAATACATTCAAATATGTAT
CCGCTCATGAGACAATAACCCTGATAAATGCTTCAATAATATTGAAAAAGGAAGAGTATGAGTATTCAAC
ATTTCCGTGTCGCCCTTATTCCCTTTTTTGCGGCATTTTGCCTTCCTGTTTTTGCTCACCCAGAAACGCT
GGTGAAAGTAAAAGATGCTGAAGATCAGTTGGGTGCACGAGTGGGTTACATCGAACTGGATCTCAACAGC
GGTAAGATCCTTGAGAGTTTTCGCCCCGAAGAACGTTTTCCAATGATGAGCACTTTTAAAGTTCTGCTAT
GTGGCGCGGTATTATCCCGTATTGACGCCGGGCAAGAGCAACTCGGTCGCCGCATACACTATTCTCAGAA
TGACTTGGTTGAGTACTCACCAGTCACAGAAAAGCATCTTACGGATGGCATGACAGTAAGAGAATTATGC
AGTGCTGCCATAACCATGAGTGATAACACTGCGGCCAACTTACTTCTGACAACGATCGGAGGACCGAAGG
AGCTAACCGCTTTTTTGCACAACATGGGGGATCATGTAACTCGCCTTGATCGTTGGGAACCGGAGCTGAA
TGAAGCCATACCAAACGACGAGCGTGACACCACGATGCCTGTAGCAATGGCAACAACGTTGCGCAAACTA
TTAACTGGCGAACTACTTACTCTAGCTTCCCGGCAACAATTAATAGACTGGATGGAGGCGGATAAAGTTG
CAGGACCACTTCTGCGCTCGGCCCTTCCGGCTGGCTGGTTTATTGCTGATAAATCTGGAGCCGGTGAGCG
TGGGTCTCGCGGTATCATTGCAGCACTGGGGCCAGATGGTAAGCCCTCCCGTATCGTAGTTATCTACACG
ACGGGGAGTCAGGCAACTATGGATGAACGAAATAGACAGATCGCTGAGATAGGTGCCTCACTGATTAAGC
ATTGGTAACTGTCAGACCAAGTTTACTCATATATACTTTAGATTGATTTAAAACTTCATTTTTAATTTAA
AAGGATCTAGGTGAAGATCCTTTTTGATAATCTCATGACCAAAATCCCTTAACGTGAGTTTTCGTTCCAC
TGAGCGTCAGACCCCGTAGAAAAGATCAAAGGATCTTCTTGAGATCCTTTTTTTCTGCGCGTAATCTGCT
GCTTGCAAACAAAAAAACCACCGCTACCAGCGGTGGTTTGTTTGCCGGATCAAGAGCTACCAACTCTTTT
TCCGAAGGTAACTGGCTTCAGCAGAGCGCAGATACCAAATACTGTTCTTCTAGTGTAGCCGTAGTTAGGC
CACCACTTCAAGAACTCTGTAGCACCGCCTACATACCTCGCTCTGCTAATCCTGTTACCAGTGGCTGCTG
CCAGTGGCGATAAGTCGTGTCTTACCGGGTTGGACTCAAGACGATAGTTACCGGATAAGGCGCAGCGGTC
GGGCTGAACGGGGGGTTCGTGCACACAGCCCAGCTTGGAGCGAACGACCTACACCGAACTGAGATACCTA
CAGCGTGAGCTATGAGAAAGCGCCACGCTTCCCGAAGGGAGAAAGGCGGACAGGTATCCGGTAAGCGGCA
GGGTCGGAACAGGAGAGCGCACGAGGGAGCTTCCAGGGGGAAACGCCTGGTATCTTTATAGTCCTGTCGG
GTTTCGCCACCTCTGACTTGAGCGTCGATTTTTGTGATGCTCGTCAGGGGGGCGGAGCCTATGGAAAAAC
GCCAGCAACGCGGCCTTTTTACGGTTCCTGGCCTTTTGCTGGCCTTTTGCTCACATGTTCTTTCCTGCGT
TATCCCCTGATTCT
Features (pLannotate 1.2.2; 18 found; start..end, strand, type, name):
      1..84      +  rep_origin     RSF ori (fragment): Plasmids containing the RSF 1030 origin of replication can be propagated in E. coli cells that contain additional plasmids with compatible origins.
     73..130     -  repeat_region  AAV2 ITR (fragment): inverted terminal repeat of adeno-associated virus serotype 2 inverted
    223..670     +  promoter       hSyn promoter: human synapsin I promoter; confers neuron-specific expression (Kügler et al., 2003)
    708..1183    +  intron         β-globin intron: internally truncated intron from human β-globin
   1264..1303    +  misc_feature   MCS (fragment): pBluescript multiple cloning site
   1320..1997    +  CDS            DsRed-Express: rapidly maturing tetrameric variant of DsRed fluorescent protein (Bevis and Glick, 2002) mammalian codon-optimized
   2039..2057    -  promoter       SP6 promoter: promoter for bacteriophage SP6 RNA polymerase
   2083..2194    +  polyA_signal   bGH poly(A) signal: bovine growth hormone polyadenylation signal
   2338..2470    +  repeat_region  AAV2 ITR (fragment): inverted terminal repeat of adeno-associated virus serotype 2 inverted
   2465..2534    +  CDS            lacZα (fragment): LacZα fragment of β-galactosidase; lacZ fragment
   2545..2850    +  CDS            M13 gene IV (fragment) (sequence partly withheld): pIV; IV; phage assembly
   2838..3266    +  rep_origin     f1 ori (sequence partly withheld): f1 bacteriophage origin of replication; arrow indicates direction of (+) strand synthesis
   3356..3759    +  CDS            M13 gene II (fragment) (sequence partly withheld): pII; II; replication
   3767..3866    -  misc_feature   bom (fragment): basis of mobility region from pBR322
   3968..4003    -  CDS            rop (fragment): Rop protein, which maintains plasmids at low copy number; rop
   4098..4202    +  promoter       AmpR promoter: bla
   4203..5063    +  CDS            AmpR: β-lactamase; bla; confers resistance to ampicillin, carbenicillin, and related antibiotics
   5234..5822    +  rep_origin     ori: high-copy-number ColE1/pMB1/pBR322/pUC origin of replication
