[The description below was written by a language model from this plasmid's Addgene catalogue record and pLannotate feature annotations shown in this document.]
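Description:
pAAV-hSyn-RFP is an adeno-associated virus transfer plasmid built on a pAAV backbone for neuron-directed expression of a red fluorescent protein in mammalian cells. It is maintained in E. coli as a high-copy plasmid through a ColE1/pUC-type origin and selected with ampicillin via the β-lactamase gene and its native promoter. The backbone also carries an f1 phage origin flanked by short remnants of M13, lacZα, bom and rop sequences, which are vestiges of earlier cloning vectors rather than functional parts. The sequenced record is about 5.9 kb, close to the sum of the catalogue's listed backbone and insert sizes (about 4.1 kb and 2.1 kb).

The payload lies between two AAV2 inverted terminal repeats, which the annotation detects only as partial matches, a common outcome for these structured, recombination-prone repeats. The ITRs are the cis elements needed for replication and packaging of the intervening DNA into AAV particles when rep, cap and helper functions are supplied in trans. Within them, the human synapsin I promoter, which confers neuron-specific transcription, is followed by a truncated human β-globin intron that typically improves transcript processing and expression. Next come a short multiple cloning site remnant, the mammalian codon-optimized coding sequence for DsRed-Express (a rapidly maturing tetrameric DsRed variant), and a bovine growth hormone polyadenylation signal. A reverse-oriented SP6 promoter downstream of the reporter serves as a sequencing primer site.

The construct is used to produce recombinant AAV that labels neurons with red fluorescence. The associated publication examined how the endogenous tropism of AAV and lentiviral vectors biases labeling toward inhibitory or excitatory cortical neurons.
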