Addgene plasmid #22907: pAAV-hSyn-RFP
Depositing lab: Edward Callaway. Depositing organization: Salk Institute for Biological Studies. Publication: Preferential labeling of inhibitory and excitatory cortical neurons by endogenous tropism of adeno-associated virus and lentivirus vectors. Nathanson JL, Yanagawa Y, Obata K, Callaway EM. Neuroscience. 2009 Jun 30. 161(2):441-50. 10.1016/j.neuroscience.2009.03.032 PubMed 19318117.
Backbone
  Vector backbone: pAAV
  Backbone size w/o insert (bp): 4100
  Vector type: Mammalian Expression, AAV ; Adeno-associated virus
Growth in bacteria
  Bacterial resistance: Ampicillin, 100 μg/mL
  Growth temperature: 37°C
  Growth strain: NEB Stable
  Copy number: High Copy
Gene/Insert
  Gene/Insert name: human Synapsin I promoter driving DsRedExpress (alt name: Syn1)
  Species: H. sapiens (human)
  Insert size (bp): 2100
  Entrez Gene: SYN1 (a.k.a. EPILX, EPILX1, MRX50, SYN1a, SYN1b, SYNI)
  Cloning method: Restriction Enzyme
  Sequencing primers: 5′ Unknown; 3′ SP6
Terms and licenses: Academic/Nonprofit Terms; Industry Terms: Not Available to Industry
How to cite: pAAV-hSyn-RFP was a gift from Edward Callaway (Addgene plasmid # 22907 ; http://n2t.net/addgene:22907 ; RRID:Addgene_22907)
