>Addgene plasmid #22907 | pAAV-hSyn-RFP | addgene partial sequence | sequence record 28768 | 22907 with hGlob-intron-R 5'-GGTGCAAAGAGGCATGATAC
TAGGGAAAGTATTAGAAATAAGATAAACAAAAAAGTATATTAAAAGAAGAAAGCATTTTTTAAAATTACA
AATGCAAAATTACCCTGATTTGGTCAATATGTGTACCCTGTTACTTCTCCCCTTCCTATGACATGAACTT
AACCATAGAAAAGAAGGGGAAAGAAAACATCAAGGGTCCCATAGACTCACCCTGAAGTTCTCAGGATCCG
AGCTCGGCGCGCCTCGACTGCGCTCTCAGGCACGACACGACTCCTCCGCTGCCCACCGCAGACTGAGGCA
GCGCTGAGTCGCCGGCGCCGCAGCGCAGATGGTCGCGCCCGTGCCCCCCTATCTCGCGCCTCGCGTGGTG
CGGTCCGGCTGGGCCGGCGGCGGCGCGGACGCGACCAAGGTGGCCGGGAAGGGGAGTTTGCGGGGGACCG
GCGAGTGACGTCAGCGCGCCTTCAGTGCTGAGGCGGCGGTGGCGCGCGCCGCCAGGCGGGGGCGAAGGCA
CTGTCCGCGGTGCTGAAGCTGGCAGTGCGCACGCGCCTCGCCGCATCCTGTTTCCCCTCCCCCTCTCTGA
TAGGGGATGCGCAATTTGGGGAATGGGGGTTGGGTGCTTGTCCAGTGGGTCGGGGTCGGTCGTCAGGTA
