>Addgene plasmid #22907 | pAAV-hSyn-RFP | addgene partial sequence | sequence record 151846 | DsRed1-N 5'-GTACTGGAACTGGGGGGACAG-3'
CGCCCTTGGTCACCTTCAGCTTGGCGGTCTGGGTGCCCTCGTAGGGGCGGCCCTCGCCCTCGCCCTCGAT
CTCGAACTCGTGGCCGTTCACGGAGCCCTCCATGCGCACCTTGAAGCGCATGAACTCCTTGATGACGTCC
TCGGAGGAGGCCATGGTGGCGACCGGTAGCATCGAATTCCTGCAGCCCGGGGGATCCACTAGTTCTAGAG
GCCGAGGCGGCCAGATCTTCGAATTCACGTGCTTTGCCAAAGTGATGGGCCAGCACACAGACCAGCACGT
TGCCCAGGAGCTGTGGGAGGAAGATAAGAGGTATGAACATGATTAGCAAAAGGGCCTAGCTTGGACTCAG
AATAATCCAGCCTTATCCCAACCATAAAATAAAAGCAGAATGGTAGCTGGATTGTA
